>Addgene plasmid #61207 | pCMB-PDESr | depositor full sequence | sequence record 100593 | pCMB-PDESr sequence 11392 bps
ATTCGGGCACGAACCCAGTGGACATAAGCCTCGTTCGGTTCGTAAGCTGTAATGCAAGTAGCGTAACTGC
CGTCACGCAACTGGTCCAGAACCTTGACCGAACGCAGCGGTGGTAACGGCGCAGTGGCGGTTTTCATGGC
TTCTTGTTATGACATGTTTTTTTGGGGTACAGTCTATGCCTCGGGCATCCAAGCAGCAAGCGCGTTACGC
CGTGGGTCGATGTTTGATGTTATGGAGCAGCAACGATGTTACGCAGCAGGGCAGTCGCCCTAAAACAAAG
TTAAACATCATGGGGGAAGCGGTGATCGCCGAAGTATCGACTCAACTATCAGAGGTAGTTGGCGTCATCG
AGCGCCATCTCGAACCGACGTTGCTGGCCGTACATTTGTACGGCTCCGCAGTGGATGGCGGCCTGAAGCC
ACACAGTGATATTGATTTGCTGGTTACGGTGACCGTAAGGCTTGATGAAACAACGCGGCGAGCTTTGATC
AACGACCTTTTGGAAACTTCGGCTTCCCCTGGAGAGAGCGAGATTCTCCGCGCTGTAGAAGTCACCATTG
TTGTGCACGACGACATCATTCCGTGGCGTTATCCAGCTAAGCGCGAACTGCAATTTGGAGAATGGCAGCG
CAATGACATTCTTGCAGGTATCTTCGAGCCAGCCACGATCGACATTGATCTGGCTATCTTGCTGACAAAA
GCAAGAGAACATAGCGTTGCCTTGGTAGGTCCAGCGGCGGAGGAACTCTTTGATCCGGTTCCTGAACAGG
ATCTATTTGAGGCGCTAAATGAAACCTTAACGCTATGGAACTCGCCGCCCGACTGGGCTGGCGATGAGCG
AAATGTAGTGCTTACGTTGTCCCGCATTTGGTACAGCGCAGTAACCGGCAAAATCGCGCCGAAGGATGTC
GCTGCCGACTGGGCAATGGAGCGCCTGCCGGCCCAGTATCAGCCCGTCATACTTGAAGCTAGACAGGCTT
ATCTTGGACAAGAAGAAGATCGCTTGGCCTCGCGCGCAGATCAGTTGGAAGAATTTGTCCACTACGTGAA
AGGCGAGATCACCAAGGTAGTCGGCAAATAATGTCTAGCTAGAAATTCGTTCAAGCCGACGCCGCTTCGC
CGGCGTTAACTCAAGCGATTAGATGCACTAAGCACATAATTGCTCACAGCCAAACTATCAGGTCAAGTCT
GCTTTTATTATTTTTAAGCGTGCATAATAAGCCCTACACAAATTGGGAGATATATCATGCATGACCAAAA
TCCCTTAACGTGAGTTTTCGTTCCACTGAGCGTCAGACCCCGTAGAAAAGATCAAAGGATCTTCTTGAGA
TCCTTTTTTTCTGCGCGTAATCTGCTGCTTGCAAACAAAAAAACCACCGCTACCAGCGGTGGTTTGTTTG
CCGGATCAAGAGCTACCAACTCTTTTTCCGAAGGTAACTGGCTTCAGCAGAGCGCAGATACCAAATACTG
TCCTTCTAGTGTAGCCGTAGTTAGGCCACCACTTCAAGAACTCTGTAGCACCGCCTACATACCTCGCTCT
GCTAATCCTGTTACCAGTGGCTGCTGCCAGTGGCGATAAGTCGTGTCTTACCGGGTTGGACTCAAGACGA
TAGTTACCGGATAAGGCGCAGCGGTCGGGCTGAACGGGGGGTTCGTGCACACAGCCCAGCTTGGAGCGAA
CGACCTACACCGAACTGAGATACCTACAGCGTGAGCTATGAGAAAGCGCCACGCTTCCCGAAGGGAGAAA
GGCGGACAGGTATCCGGTAAGCGGCAGGGTCGGAACAGGAGAGCGCACGAGGGAGCTTCCAGGGGGAAAC
GCCTGGTATCTTTATAGTCCTGTCGGGTTTCGCCACCTCTGACTTGAGCGTCGATTTTTGTGATGCTCGT
CAGGGGGGCGGAGCCTATGGAAAAACGCCAGCAACGCGGCCTTTTTACGGTTCCTGGCCTTTTGCTGGCC
TTTTGCTCACATGTTCTTTCCTGCGTTATCCCCTGATTCTGTGGATAACCGTATTACCGCCTTTGAGTGA
GCTGATACCGCTCGCCGCAGCCGAACGACCGAGCGCAGCGAGTCAGTGAGCGAGGAAGCGGAAGAGCGCC
TGATGCGGTATTTTCTCCTTACGCATCTGTGCGGTATTTCACACCGCATATGGTGCACTCTCAGTACAAT
CTGCTCTGATGCCGCATAGTTAAGCCAGTATACACTCCGCTATCGCTACGTGACTGGGTCATGGCTGCGC
CCCGACACCCGCCAACACCCGCTGACGCGCCCTGACGGGCTTGTCTGCTCCCGGCATCCGCTTACAGACA
AGCTGTGACCGTCTCCGGGAGCTGCATGTGTCAGAGGTTTTCACCGTCATCACCGAAACGCGCGAGGCAG
GGTGCCTTGATGTGGGCGCCGGCGGTCGAGTGGCGACGGCGCGGCTTGTCCGCGCCCTGGTAGATTGCCT
GGCCGTAGGCCAGCCATTTTTGAGCGGCCAGCGGCCGCGATAGGCCGACGCGAAGCGGCGGGGCGTAGGG
AGCGCAGCGACCGAAGGGTAGGCGCTTTTTGCAGCTCTTCGGCTGTGCGCTGGCCAGACAGTTATGCACA
GGCCAGGCGGGTTTTAAGAGTTTTAATAAGTTTTAAAGAGTTTTAGGCGGAAAAATCGCCTTTTTTCTCT
TTTATATCAGTCACTTACATGTGTGACCGGTTCCCAATGTACGGCTTTGGGTTCCCAATGTACGGGTTCC
GGTTCCCAATGTACGGCTTTGGGTTCCCAATGTACGTGCTATCCACAGGAAAGAGACCTTTTCGACCTTT
TTCCCCTGCTAGGGCAATTTGCCCTAGCATCTGCTCCGTACATTAGGAACCGGCGGATGCTTCGCCCTCG
ATCAGGTTGCGGTAGCGCATGACTAGGATCGGGCCAGCCTGCCCCGCCTCCTCCTTCAAATCGTACTCCG
GCAGGTCATTTGACCCGATCAGCTTGCGCACGGTGAAACAGAACTTCTTGAACTCTCCGGCGCTGCCACT
GCGTTCGTAGATCGTCTTGAACAACCATCTGGCTTCTGCCTTGCCTGCGGCGCGGCGTGCCAGGCGGTAG
AGAAAACGGCCGATGCCGGGATCGATCAAAAAGTAATCGGGGTGAACCGTCAGCACGTCCGGGTTCTTGC
CTTCTGTGATCTCGCGGTACATCCAATCAGCTAGCTCGATCTCGATGTACTCCGGCCGCCCGGTTTCGCT
CTTTACGATCTTGTAGCGGCTAATCAAGGCTTCACCCTCGGATACCGTCACCAGGCGGCCGTTCTTGGCC
TTCTTCGTACGCTGCATGGCAACGTGCGTGGTGTTTAACCGAATGCAGGTTTCTACCAGGTCGTCTTTCT
GCTTTCCGCCATCGGCTCGCCGGCAGAACTTGAGTACGTCCGCAACGTGTGGACGGAACACGCGGCCGGG
CTTGTCTCCCTTCCCTTCCCGGTATCGGTTCATGGATTCGGTTAGATGGGAAACCGCCATCAGTACCAGG
TCGTAATCCCACACACTGGCCATGCCGGCCGGCCCTGCGGAAACCTCTACGTGCCCGTCTGGAAGCTCGT
AGCGGATCACCTCGCCAGCTCGTCGGTCACGCTTCGACAGACGGAAAACGGCCACGTCCATGATGCTGCG
ACTATCGCGGGTGCCCACGTCATAGAGCATCGGAACGAAAAAATCTGGTTGCTCGTCGCCCTTGGGCGGC
TTCCTAATCGACGGCGCACCGGCTGCCGGCGGTTGCCGGGATTCTTTGCGGATTCGATCAGCGGCCGCTT
GCCACGATTCACCGGGGCGTGCTTCTGCCTCGATGCGTTGCCGCTGGGCGGCCTGCGCGGCCTTCAACTT
CTCCACCAGGTCATCACCCAGCGCCGCGCCGATTTGTACCGGGCCGGATGGTTTGCGACCGTCACGCCGA
TTCCTCGGGCTTGGGGGTTCCAGTGCCATTGCAGGGCCGGCAGACAACCCAGCCGCTTACGCCTGGCCAA
CCGCCCGTTCCTCCACACATGGGGCATTCCACGGCGTCGGTGCCTGGTTGTTCTTGATTTTCCATGCCGC
CTCCTTTAGCCGCTAAAATTCATCTACTCATTTATTCATTTGCTCATTTACTCTGGTAGCTGCGCGATGT
ATTCAGATAGCAGCTCGGTAATGGTCTTGCCTTGGCGTACCGCGTACATCTTCAGCTTGGTGTGATCCTC
CGCCGGCAACTGAAAGTTGACCCGCTTCATGGCTGGCGTGTCTGCCAGGCTGGCCAACGTTGCAGCCTTG
CTGCTGCGTGCGCTCGGACGGCCGGCACTTAGCGTGTTTGTGCTTTTGCTCATTTTCTCTTTACCTCATT
AACTCAAATGAGTTTTGATTTAATTTCAGCGGCCAGCGCCTGGACCTCGCGGGCAGCGTCGCCCTCGGGT
TCTGATTCAAGAACGGTTGTGCCGGCGGCGGCAGTGCCTGGGTAGCTCACGCGCTGCGTGATACGGGACT
CAAGAATGGGCAGCTCGTACCCGGCCAGCGCCTCGGCAACCTCACCGCCGATGCGCGTGCCTTTGATCGC
CCGCGACACGACAAAGGCCGCTTGTAGCCTTCCATCCGTGACCTCAATGCGCTGCTTAACCAGCTCCACC
AGGTCGGCGGTGGCCCATATGTCGTAAGGGCTTGGCTGCACCGGAATCAGCACGAAGTCGGCTGCCTTGA
TCGCGGACACAGCCAAGTCCGCCGCCTGGGGCGCTCCGTCGATCACTACGAAGTCGCGCCGGCCGATGGC
CTTCACGTCGCGGTCAATCGTCGGGCGGTCGATGCCGACAACGGTTAGCGGTTGATCTTCCCGCACGGCC
GCCCAATCGCGGGCACTGCCCTGGGGATCGGAATCGACTAACAGAACATCGGCCCCGGCGAGTTGCAGGG
CGCGGGCTAGATGGGTTGCGATGGTCGTCTTGCCTGACCCGCCTTTCTGGTTAAGTACAGCGATAACCTT
CATGCGTTCCCCTTGCGTATTTGTTTATTTACTCATCGCATCATATACGCAGCGACCGCATGACGCAAGC
TGTTTTACTCAAATACACATCACCTTTTTAGACGGCGGCGCTCGGTTTCTTCAGCGGCCAAGCTGGCCGG
CCAGGCCGCCAGCTTGGCATCAGACAAACCGGCCAGGATTTCATGCAGCCGCACGGTTGAGACGTGCGCG
GGCGGCTCGAACACGTACCCGGCCGCGATCATCTCCGCCTCGATCTCTTCGGTAATGAAAAACGGTTCGT
CCTGGCCGTCCTGGTGCGGTTTCATGCTTGTTCCTCTTGGCGTTCATTCTCGGCGGCCGCCAGGGCGTCG
GCCTCGGTCAATGCGTCCTCACGGAAGGCACCGCGCCGCCTGGCCTCGGTGGGCGTCACTTCCTCGCTGC
GCTCAAGTGCGCGGTACAGGGTCGAGCGATGCACGCCAAGCAGTGCAGCCGCCTCTTTCACGGTGCGGCC
TTCCTGGTCGATCAGCTCGCGGGCGTGCGCGATCTGTGCCGGGGTGAGGGTAGGGCGGGGGCCAAACTTC
ACGCCTCGGGCCTTGGCGGCCTCGCGCCCGCTCCGGGTGCGGTCGATGATTAGGGAACGCTCGAACTCGG
CAATGCCGGCGAACACGGTCAACACCATGCGGCCGGCCGGCGTGGTGGTGTCGGCCCACGGCTCTGCCAG
GCTACGCAGGCCCGCGCCGGCCTCCTGGATGCGCTCGGCAATGTCCAGTAGGTCGCGGGTGCTGCGGGCC
AGGCGGTCTAGCCTGGTCACTGTCACAACGTCGCCAGGGCGTAGGTGGTCAAGCATCCTGGCCAGCTCCG
GGCGGTCGCGCCTGGTGCCGGTGATCTTCTCGGAAAACAGCTTGGTGCAGCCGGCCGCGTGCAGTTCGGC
CCGTTGGTTGGTCAAGTCCTGGTCGTCGGTGCTGACGCGGGCATAGCCCAGCAGGCCAGCGGCGGCGCTC
TTGTTCATGGCGTAATGTCTCCGGTTCTAGTCGCAAGTATTCTACTTTATGCGACTAAAACACGCGACAA
GAAAACGCCAGGAAAAGGGCAGGGCGGCAGCCTGTCGCGTAACTTAGGACTTGTGCGACATGTCGTTTTC
AGAAGACGGCTGCACTGAACGTCAGAAGCCGACTGCACTATAGCAGCGGAGGGGTTGGATCAAAGTACTT
TGATCCCGAGGGGAACCCTGTGGTTGGCATGCACATACAAATGGACGAACGGATAAACCTTTTCACGCCC
TTTTAAATATCCGTTATTCTAATAAACGCTCTTTTCTCTTAGGTTTACCCGCCAATATATCCTGTCAAAC
ACTGATAGTTTAAACTGAAGGCGGGAAACGACAATCTGATCCAAGCTCAAGCTAAGCTTGGGCCCGAGCG
GATAACAATTTCACACAGGAAACAGCTATGACCATGATTACGCCAAGCTATCAACTTTGTATAGAAAAGT
TGGAGAGAGGGAGATGTGTTTTTAAGGAGCTATAGAAGGATACAATACCGCTTCTTTGATTGGTATTCTA
ACTCAATGCGTTGCTTAAGAGTTGGTTAATCTATTTGAAATGTTGCGATTATAGTAGATCTTGTGCTCCC
ATCTTTAATATATCTTTTACACTTACTCCTTAGTTATACAAACATTAAACATCATAACTTCTAAGGTAAT
TGATACGTGCCAAATTTTCTAAACTCCATTAAATTTGGTTTGAAAGAAATTTCATGAAATTCCTCTAGTT
CGTTATAAATATTAGATAATTAGGTTTTGAGTAGCATTGTAGCTACCATGACCTATTTCCATTACATTTG
TAGGTTTAAAAGATCAAAGATGACTTGGGGTATCAATTAACGAGTGAGCATATATGCGAGCAAGGAAAGA
GATAAGTCAGAGTGTTTAAGGAAAGCAAGGCAAGAAAATTCACTTAGGGAGCCAAAACAAGGTCAATACT
CGATTACATCTCTAATTTAAGCTTGAGAACTTGATATATTCGAGACTCCTCAAGTATTTGTACTCCAAGT
GTCAATACTCGATTACATCTCTAATTTTCCAAATAAAGAAACTCGTAAGAAACAAACATTATTTATGTGT
AAACTTTCTGCATGGAGACAACTCAATTATAACGAAGCCCGGAAGAGGAACTATATATACTGTTTCTATT
TCCCTTTGACACGGTCCACACTATATTGCATACTTGTTTACTGCCAAATAAAAACAAGTATGTCCACGTG
GTTAAATAAAAACAAAAGAAAACTTTCTTTTTGTTCAAGTGATAGAAAGTTTCTTTACATTAATATAAAA
TAATATAAGTGTATTCCAAAAAGGTAAAAAAAAAAATAATAAGTTGTGGAAATTCAACCTCGTCTTAGTA
AAAAGCCGACCAAATCCGGTAGCCGTTTATAATAGCAAACAAATATTCTATTATTGTTGTGACGATAAAA
TCAATACACCCACACATGACAACTATATATAGCCTAAGTTGATATGCACAATTCATCAAATCAAATCAAA
ACAATTACATTTGCTAACTTGCTATTCCTTTGATTGAGATTTTATTCTAGGAAATAAAATTTTGACACTC
ATTTTTTTAAAGTTAATTTCTACATTTAGAGAGAAATATTTTCCAAAATCAAATTTTGATCAAGCAAGTT
TGTACAAAAAAGCAGGCTTCATGAAACTCACCTATCAATTCTTCATCTTCTGGTTCTTTTTACCATTCTT
TGCAATCTCCGGTGATGATGATTATAAAAATCTGATCTTTAAAGGTTGTGCAAATCAGAAATCTCCAGAC
CCAACTGGTGTTTTCTCTCAGAATCTCAAAAACTTATTCACTTCTTTAGTTTCTCAATCATCACAAAGCT
CTTTCGCTTCCGTAACCTCCGGAACTGATAACACCACCGCCGTGATCGGTGTTTTTCAGTGCCGTGGCGA
TCTCCAAAACGCTCAGTGTTACGATTGCGTCTCCAAAATCCCTAAACTCGTTTCTAAACTCTGCGGTGGC
GGCAGAGATGACGGTAATGTGGTGGCGGCTCGTGTTCACCTCGCTGGATGTTATATCCGGTATGAGAGTT
CAGGATTCCGGCAAACTTCCGGTACGGAGATGTTGTTCCGTGTCTGTGGGAAAAAAGATTCTAACGATCC
TGGGTTTGTCGGGAAAAGGGAGACGGCGTTTGGTATGGCGGAGAACGGCGTGAAAACTGGATCATCCGGT
GGTGGTGGTGGCGGAGGAGGTTTTTACGCGGGGCAGTATGAGTCGGTGTATGTGTTGGGACAGTGTGAGG
GTAGTTTGGGAAATTCAGATTGTGGGGAATGTGTGAAAGATGGATTTGAGAAAGCAAAGAGTGAGTGTGG
AGAGTCGAACTCGGGACAAGTTTACCTTCAGAAGTGCTTCGTTAGCTATAGTTACTACTCTCATGGTGTT
CCCAACATAGAGCCATTATCAGGTGGAGAGAAGAGACAACACACAGAAAGGACGATAGCTTTGGCGGTGG
GAGGAGTTTTTGTTTTAGGGTTTGTGATTGTTTGTTTGTTGGTTTTGAGGTCTGCCATGAAGAAGAAGAG
TAATAAATATGATGCTTATGACCCAGCTTTCTTGTACAAAGTGGAAATGGTGAGCAAGGGCGAGGAGGAT
AACATGGCCATCATCAAGGAGTTCATGCGCTTCAAGGTGCACATGGAGGGCTCCGTGAACGGCCACGAGT
TCGAGATCGAGGGCGAGGGCGAGGGCCGCCCCTACGAGGGCACCCAGACCGCCAAGCTGAAGGTGACCAA
GGGTGGCCCCCTGCCCTTCGCCTGGGACATCCTGTCCCCTCAGTTCATGTACGGCTCCAAGGCCTACGTG
AAGCACCCCGCCGACATCCCCGACTACTTGAAGCTGTCCTTCCCCGAGGGCTTCAAGTGGGAGCGCGTGA
TGAACTTCGAGGACGGCGGCGTGGTGACCGTGACCCAGGACTCCTCCCTGCAGGACGGCGAGTTCATCTA
CAAGGTGAAGCTGCGCGGCACCAACTTCCCCTCCGACGGCCCCGTAATGCAGAAGAAGACCATGGGCTGG
GAGGCCTCCTCCGAGCGGATGTACCCCGAGGACGGCGCCCTGAAGGGCGAGATCAAGCAGAGGCTGAAGC
TGAAGGACGGCGGCCACTACGACGCTGAGGTCAAGACCACCTACAAGGCCAAGAAGCCCGTGCAGCTGCC
CGGCGCCTACAACGTCAACATCAAGTTGGACATCACCTCCCACAACGAGGACTACACCATCGTGGAACAG
TACGAACGCGCCGAGGGCCGCCACTCCACCGGCGGCATGGACGAGCTGTACAAGTAAGCAACTTTATTAT
ACATAGTTGATAATTCACTGGCCGTCGTTTTACAACGTCGTGACTGGGAAAACGATCTAACTGACTAGCC
GCGGCCATGGCGGCCGGGAGCGGCCATGCTAGAGTCCGCAAAAATCACCAGTCTCTCTCTACAAATCTAT
CTCTCTCTATTTTTCTCCAGAATAATGTGTGAGTAGTTCCCAGATAAGGGAATTAGGGTTCTTATAGGGT
TTCGCTCATGTGTTGAGCATATAAGAAACCCTTAGTATGTATTTGTATTTGTAAAATACTTCTATCAATA
AAATTTCTAATTCCTAAAACCAAAATCCAGTGACCTGCAGGTCGACCATATGGGAGAGCTCGAATTATCA
TACATGAGAATTAAGGGAGTCACGTTATGACCCCCGCCGATGACGCGGGACAAGCCGTTTTACGTTTGGA
ACTGACAGAACCGCAACGTTGAAGGAGCCACTCAGCCGCGGGTTTCTGGAGTTTAATGAGCTAAGCACAT
ACGTCAGAAACCATTATTGCGCGTTCAAAAGTCGCCTAAGGTCACTATCAGCTAGCAAATATTTCTTGTC
AAAAATGCTCCACTGACGTTCCATAAATTCCCCTCGGTATCCAATTAGAGTCTCATATTCACTCTCAACT
CGATCGAGGCATGATTGAACAAGATGGATTGCACGCAGGTTCTCCGGCCGCTTGGGTGGAGAGGCTATTC
GGCTATGACTGGGCACAACAGACAATCGGCTGCTCTGATGCCGCCGTGTTCCGGCTGTCAGCGCAGGGGC
GCCCGGTTCTTTTTGTCAAGACCGACCTGTCCGGTGCCCTGAATGAACTCCAAGACGAGGCAGCGCGGCT
ATCGTGGCTGGCCACGACGGGCGTTCCTTGCGCAGCTGTGCTCGACGTTGTCACTGAAGCGGGAAGGGAC
TGGCTGCTATTGGGCGAAGTGCCGGGGCAGGATCTCCTGTCATCTCACCTTGCTCCTGCCGAGAAAGTAT
CCATCATGGCTGATGCAATGCGGCGGCTGCATACGCTTGATCCGGCTACCTGCCCATTCGACCACCAAGC
GAAACATCGCATCGAGCGAGCACGTACTCGGATGGAAGCCGGTCTTGTCGATCAGGATGATCTGGACGAA
GAGCATCAGGGGCTCGCGCCAGCCGAACTGTTCGCCAGGCTCAAGGCGCGGATGCCCGACGGCGAGGATC
TCGTCGTGACCCACGGCGATGCCTGCTTGCCGAATATCATGGTGGAAAATGGCCGCTTTTCTGGATTCAT
CGACTGTGGCCGGCTGGGTGTGGCGGACCGCTATCAGGACATAGCGTTGGCTACCCGTGATATTGCTGAA
GAGCTTGGCGGCGAATGGGCTGACCGCTTCCTCGTGCTTTACGGTATCGCCGCTCCCGATTCGCAGCGCA
TCGCCTTCTATCGCCTTCTTGACGAGTTCTTCTGAGCGGGACTCTGGGGTTCGGACTCTAGCTAGAGTCA
AGCAGATCGTTCAAACATTTGGCAATAAAGTTTCTTAAGATTGAATCCTGTTGCCGGTCTTGCGATGATT
ATCATATAATTTCTGTTGAATTACGTTAAGCATGTAATAATTAACATGTAATGCATGACGTTATTTATGA
GATGGGTTTTTATGATTAGAGTCCCGCAATTATACATTTAATACGCGATAGAAAACAAAATATAGCGCGC
AAACTAGGATAAATTATCGCGCGCGGTGTCATCTATGTTACTAGATCGACCGGCATGCAAGCTGATAATT
CAATTCGGCGTTAATTCAGTACATTAAAAACGTCCGCAATGTGTTATTAAGTTGTCTAAGCGTCAATTTG
TTTACACCACAATATATCCTGCCACCAGCCAGCCAACAGCTCCCCGACCGGCAGCTCGGCACAAAATCAC
CACTCGATACAGGCAGCCCATCAGTCCGGGACGGCGTCAGCGGGAGAGCCGTTGTAAGGCGGCAGACTTT
GCTCATGTTACCGATGCTATTCGGAAGAACGGCAACTAAGCTGCCGGGTTTGAAACACGGATGATCTCGC
GGAGGGTAGCATGTTGATTGTAACGATGACAGAGCGTTGCTGCCTGTGATCA
Features (pLannotate 1.2.2; 22 found; start..end, strand, type, name):
    227..283     +  CDS            GmR (fragment): gentamycin acetyltransferase; aacC1; confers resistance to gentamycin
    294..1081    +  CDS            SmR (fragment): aminoglycoside adenylyltransferase (Murphy, 1985); aadA; confers resistance to spectinomycin and streptomycin
   1325..1913    +  rep_origin     ori: high-copy-number ColE1/pMB1/pBR322/pUC origin of replication
   2099..2239    -  misc_feature   bom: basis of mobility region from pBR322
   2341..2380    -  CDS            rop (fragment): Rop protein, which maintains plasmids at low copy number; rop
   2583..2777    -  rep_origin     pVS1 oriV: origin of replication for the Pseudomonas plasmid pVS1 (Heeb et al., 2000)
   2843..3911    -  CDS            pVS1 RepA (fragment): replication protein from the Pseudomonas plasmid pVS1 (Heeb et al., 2000)
   4344..4973    -  CDS            pVS1 StaA: stability protein from the Pseudomonas plasmid pVS1 (Heeb et al., 2000)
   5533..5934    -  CDS            Y4CG_SINFN (fragment): Protein inferred from homology: Swiss-Prot protein existence level 3. From Sinorhizobium fredii (strain NBRC 101917 / NGR234).
   6273..6297    -  misc_feature   RB T-DNA repeat: right border repeat from nopaline C58 T-DNA
   6422..6442    +  protein_bind   attB4: mutant version of attB; core recombination site for the Gateway® BP reaction BP Clonase™
   7625..7645    +  protein_bind   attB1: mutant version of attB; core recombination site for the Gateway® BP reaction BP Clonase™
   7651..8559    +  CDS            PDLP1: PDLP1_ARATH - Also known as CRRSP56 From Arabidopsis thaliana (Mouse-ear cress).
   8564..8584    -  protein_bind   attB2: mutant version of attB; core recombination site for the Gateway® BP reaction BP Clonase™
   8587..9294    +  CDS            mCherry: mCherry is a basic (constitutively fluorescent) red fluorescent protein published in 2004, derived from Discosoma sp.. It is reported to be a very rapidly-maturing monomer with low acid sensitivity.
   9323..9363    +  CDS            lacZα (fragment): LacZα fragment of β-galactosidase; lacZ fragment
   9462..9621    +  polyA_signal   CaMV poly(A) signal (fragment): cauliflower mosaic virus polyadenylation signal
   9738..9917    +  promoter       NOS promoter: nopaline synthase promoter
   9951..10742   +  CDS            neo: KKA2_KLEPN - Also known as kan, nptII. Experimental evidence at protein level: Swiss-Prot protein existence level 1. Resistance to kanamycin, neomycin, paromomycin, ribostamycin, butirosin and gentamicin B. From Klebsiella pneumoniae.
  10785..11037   +  terminator     NOS terminator: nopaline synthase terminator and poly(A) signal
  11130..11154   -  misc_feature   LB T-DNA repeat: left border repeat from nopaline C58 T-DNA
  11392..137     -  CDS            int (fragment) (across the origin): INT2_ECOLX - Protein inferred from homology: Swiss-Prot protein existence level 3. Putative integrase believed to be involved in the insertion of antibiotic resistance genes into plasmids and transposons. From Escherichia coli.
