[The description below was written by a language model from this plasmid's Addgene catalogue record and pLannotate feature annotations shown in this document.]
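Description:
pCMB-PDESr is a plant binary expression vector built on the MultiSite Gateway destination backbone pK7m34GW, intended for Agrobacterium-mediated T-DNA delivery into plants. Outside the T-DNA it carries a high-copy ColE1/pUC-type origin with a bom site for propagation in E. coli. The pVS1 oriV, RepA and StaA functions support replication and stable maintenance in Agrobacterium. An aadA (SmR) gene provides bacterial selection on spectinomycin.

Between the nopaline-type right and left border repeats lie two units. The first is the reporter cassette, assembled by three-fragment Gateway recombination. A promoter segment of about 1.2 kb sits between attB4 and attB1, followed by the 909 bp Arabidopsis thaliana PDLP1 coding sequence between attB1 and attB2. An mCherry coding sequence is fused at the C terminus, and a CaMV polyadenylation signal ends the cassette. PDLP1 is a plasmodesmata-located protein, so the fusion serves as a red fluorescent marker for plasmodesmata. The second unit is a NOS promoter–nptII (neo)–NOS terminator cassette that gives kanamycin selection of transformed plant tissue.

The record is inconsistent about the promoter. The purpose statement says the fusion is expressed from the constitutive AtUBQ10 promoter, whereas the insert field lists MtBCP1, which belongs to the arbuscular mycorrhiza-inducible series of the same collection. The feature table does not annotate the attB4–attB1 segment, so its identity cannot be resolved from the information given. The plasmid belongs to a set of fluorescent protein markers for labelling organelles, membranes and cytoskeletal elements in Medicago truncatula, with use in live-cell imaging of that species.
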