Addgene plasmid #61207: pCMB-PDESr
Purpose: Fluorescent reporter for plasmodesmata AtPDLP1-mCherry expressed under AtUBQ10 promoter
Depositing lab: Maria Harrison. Depositing organization: Boyce Thompson Institute for Plant Research, Inc. Publication: A set of fluorescent protein-based markers expressed from constitutive and arbuscular mycorrhiza-inducible promoters to label organelles, membranes and cytoskeletal elements in Medicago truncatula. Ivanov S, Harrison MJ. Plant J. 2014 Oct 20. doi: 10.1111/tpj.12706. PubMed 25329881.
Backbone
  Vector backbone: pK7m34GW
  Backbone manufacturer: VIB
  Vector type: Plant Expression
  Selectable markers: Kanamycin
Growth in bacteria
  Bacterial resistance: Spectinomycin, 50 μg/mL
  Growth temperature: 37°C
  Growth strain: DH5alpha
  Copy number: High Copy
Gene/Insert
  Gene/Insert name: AtPDLP1
  Insert size (bp): 909
  Promoter: MtBCP1
  Tag / fusion protein: mCherry (C terminal on backbone)
  Cloning method: Gateway Cloning
  Sequencing primers: 5′ ATGAAACTCACCTATCAATTCTTCA; 3′ ATAAGCATCATATTTATTACTCTTCTTCTT
Terms and licenses: Academic/Nonprofit Terms; Industry Terms: Not Available to Industry
How to cite: pCMB-PDESr was a gift from Maria Harrison (Addgene plasmid # 61207 ; http://n2t.net/addgene:61207 ; RRID:Addgene_61207)
