>Addgene plasmid #61207 | pCMB-PDESr | addgene partial sequence | sequence record 104518 | Mombaerts mRFPup 5'-GTGGCCGTTCACGGAGCCCTCCATG-3'
GAGATGGCCATGTTATCCTCCTCGCCCTTGCTCACCATTTCCACTTTGTACAAGAAAGCTGGGTCATAAG
CATCATATTTATTACTCTTCTTCTTCATGGCAGACCTCAAAACCAACAAACAAACAATCACAAACCCTAA
AACAAAAACTCCTCCCACCGCCAAAGCTATCGTCCTTTCTGTGTGTTGTCTCTTCTCTCCACCTGATAAT
GGCTCTATGTTGGGAACACCATGAGAGTAGTAACTATAGCTAACGAAGCACTTCTGAAGGTAAACTTGTC
CCGAGTTCGACTCTCCACACTCACTCTTTGCTTTCTCAAATCCATCTTTCACACATTCCCCACAATCTGA
ATTTCCCAAACTACCCTCACACTGTCCCAACACATACACCGACTCATACTGCCCCGCGTAAAAACCTCCT
CCGCCACCACCACCACCGGATGATCCAGTTTTCACGCCGTTCTCCGCCATACCAAACGCCGTCTCCCTTT
TCCCGACAAACCCAGGATCGTTAGAATCTTTTTTCCCAC
