>Addgene plasmid #61207 | pCMB-PDESr | addgene partial sequence | sequence record 104541 | M13-F20 5'-TGTAAAACGACGGCCAGT-3'
CCGTCCTTCAGCTTCAGCCTCTGCTTGATCTCGCCCTTCAGGGCGCCGTCCTCGGGGTACATCCGCTCGG
AGGAGGCCTCCCAGCCCATGGTCTTCTTCTGCATTACGGGGCCGTCGGAGGGGAAGTTGGTGCCGCGCAG
CTTCACCTTGTAGATGAACTCGCCGTCCTGCAGGGAGGAGTCCTGGGTCACGGTCACCACGCCGCCGTCC
TCGAAGTTCATCACGCGCTCCCACTTGAAGCCCTCGGGGAAGGACAGCTTCAAGTAGTCGGGGATGTCGG
CGGGGTGCTTCACGTAGGCCTTGGAGCCGTACATGAACTGAGGGGACAGGAT
